>Addgene plasmid #148858 | pSpCas9(BB)-2A-Puro-V2.0-sgHsTNRC6C_AH | depositor full sequence | sequence record 291306 | Full Sequence
GAGGGCCTATTTCCCATGATTCCTTCATATTTGCATATACGATACAAGGCTGTTAGAGAGATAATTGGAA
TTAATTTGACTGTAAACACAAAGATATTAGTACAAAATACGTGACGTAGAAAGTAATAATTTCTTGGGTA
GTTTGCAGTTTTAAAATTATGTTTTAAAATGGACTATCATATGCTTACCGTAACTTGAAAGTATTTCGAT
TTCTTGGCTTTATATATCTTGTGGAAAGGACGAAACACCGATTTTGCGGCGAATGGACGGGTTTTAGAGC
TAGAAATAGCAAGTTAAAATAAGGCTAGTCCGTTATCAACTTGAAAAAGTGGCACCGAGTCGGTGCTTTT
TTGTTTTAGAGCTAGAAATAGCAAGTTAAAATAAGGCTAGTCCGTTTTTAGCGCGTGCGCCAATTCTGCA
GACAAATGGCTCTAGAGGTACCCGTTACATAACTTACGGTAAATGGCCCGCCTGGCTGACCGCCCAACGA
CCCCCGCCCATTGACGTCAATAGTAACGCCAATAGGGACTTTCCATTGACGTCAATGGGTGGAGTATTTA
CGGTAAACTGCCCACTTGGCAGTACATCAAGTGTATCATATGCCAAGTACGCCCCCTATTGACGTCAATG
ACGGTAAATGGCCCGCCTGGCATTGTGCCCAGTACATGACCTTATGGGACTTTCCTACTTGGCAGTACAT
CTACGTATTAGTCATCGCTATTACCATGGTCGAGGTGAGCCCCACGTTCTGCTTCACTCTCCCCATCTCC
CCCCCCTCCCCACCCCCAATTTTGTATTTATTTATTTTTTAATTATTTTGTGCAGCGATGGGGGCGGGGG
GGGGGGGGGGGCGCGCGCCAGGCGGGGCGGGGCGGGGCGAGGGGCGGGGCGGGGCGAGGCGGAGAGGTGC
GGCGGCAGCCAATCAGAGCGGCGCGCTCCGAAAGTTTCCTTTTATGGCGAGGCGGCGGCGGCGGCGGCCC
TATAAAAAGCGAAGCGCGCGGCGGGCGGGAGTCGCTGCGCGCTGCCTTCGCCCCGTGCCCCGCTCCGCCG
CCGCCTCGCGCCGCCCGCCCCGGCTCTGACTGACCGCGTTACTCCCACAGGTGAGCGGGCGGGACGGCCC
TTCTCCTCCGGGCTGTAATTAGCTGAGCAAGAGGTAAGGGTTTAAGGGATGGTTGGTTGGTGGGGTATTA
ATGTTTAATTACCTGGAGCACCTGCCTGAAATCACTTTTTTTCAGGTTGGACCGGTGCCACCATGGACTA
TAAGGACCACGACGGAGACTACAAGGATCATGATATTGATTACAAAGACGATGACGATAAGATGGCCCCA
AAGAAGAAGCGGAAGGTCGGTATCCACGGAGTCCCAGCAGCCGACAAGAAGTACAGCATCGGCCTGGACA
TCGGCACCAACTCTGTGGGCTGGGCCGTGATCACCGACGAGTACAAGGTGCCCAGCAAGAAATTCAAGGT
GCTGGGCAACACCGACCGGCACAGCATCAAGAAGAACCTGATCGGAGCCCTGCTGTTCGACAGCGGCGAA
ACAGCCGAGGCCACCCGGCTGAAGAGAACCGCCAGAAGAAGATACACCAGACGGAAGAACCGGATCTGCT
ATCTGCAAGAGATCTTCAGCAACGAGATGGCCAAGGTGGACGACAGCTTCTTCCACAGACTGGAAGAGTC
CTTCCTGGTGGAAGAGGATAAGAAGCACGAGCGGCACCCCATCTTCGGCAACATCGTGGACGAGGTGGCC
TACCACGAGAAGTACCCCACCATCTACCACCTGAGAAAGAAACTGGTGGACAGCACCGACAAGGCCGACC
TGCGGCTGATCTATCTGGCCCTGGCCCACATGATCAAGTTCCGGGGCCACTTCCTGATCGAGGGCGACCT
GAACCCCGACAACAGCGACGTGGACAAGCTGTTCATCCAGCTGGTGCAGACCTACAACCAGCTGTTCGAG
GAAAACCCCATCAACGCCAGCGGCGTGGACGCCAAGGCCATCCTGTCTGCCAGACTGAGCAAGAGCAGAC
GGCTGGAAAATCTGATCGCCCAGCTGCCCGGCGAGAAGAAGAATGGCCTGTTCGGAAACCTGATTGCCCT
GAGCCTGGGCCTGACCCCCAACTTCAAGAGCAACTTCGACCTGGCCGAGGATGCCAAACTGCAGCTGAGC
AAGGACACCTACGACGACGACCTGGACAACCTGCTGGCCCAGATCGGCGACCAGTACGCCGACCTGTTTC
TGGCCGCCAAGAACCTGTCCGACGCCATCCTGCTGAGCGACATCCTGAGAGTGAACACCGAGATCACCAA
GGCCCCCCTGAGCGCCTCTATGATCAAGAGATACGACGAGCACCACCAGGACCTGACCCTGCTGAAAGCT
CTCGTGCGGCAGCAGCTGCCTGAGAAGTACAAAGAGATTTTCTTCGACCAGAGCAAGAACGGCTACGCCG
GCTACATTGACGGCGGAGCCAGCCAGGAAGAGTTCTACAAGTTCATCAAGCCCATCCTGGAAAAGATGGA
CGGCACCGAGGAACTGCTCGTGAAGCTGAACAGAGAGGACCTGCTGCGGAAGCAGCGGACCTTCGACAAC
GGCAGCATCCCCCACCAGATCCACCTGGGAGAGCTGCACGCCATTCTGCGGCGGCAGGAAGATTTTTACC
CATTCCTGAAGGACAACCGGGAAAAGATCGAGAAGATCCTGACCTTCCGCATCCCCTACTACGTGGGCCC
TCTGGCCAGGGGAAACAGCAGATTCGCCTGGATGACCAGAAAGAGCGAGGAAACCATCACCCCCTGGAAC
TTCGAGGAAGTGGTGGACAAGGGCGCTTCCGCCCAGAGCTTCATCGAGCGGATGACCAACTTCGATAAGA
ACCTGCCCAACGAGAAGGTGCTGCCCAAGCACAGCCTGCTGTACGAGTACTTCACCGTGTATAACGAGCT
GACCAAAGTGAAATACGTGACCGAGGGAATGAGAAAGCCCGCCTTCCTGAGCGGCGAGCAGAAAAAGGCC
ATCGTGGACCTGCTGTTCAAGACCAACCGGAAAGTGACCGTGAAGCAGCTGAAAGAGGACTACTTCAAGA
AAATCGAGTGCTTCGACTCCGTGGAAATCTCCGGCGTGGAAGATCGGTTCAACGCCTCCCTGGGCACATA
CCACGATCTGCTGAAAATTATCAAGGACAAGGACTTCCTGGACAATGAGGAAAACGAGGACATTCTGGAA
GATATCGTGCTGACCCTGACACTGTTTGAGGACAGAGAGATGATCGAGGAACGGCTGAAAACCTATGCCC
ACCTGTTCGACGACAAAGTGATGAAGCAGCTGAAGCGGCGGAGATACACCGGCTGGGGCAGGCTGAGCCG
GAAGCTGATCAACGGCATCCGGGACAAGCAGTCCGGCAAGACAATCCTGGATTTCCTGAAGTCCGACGGC
TTCGCCAACAGAAACTTCATGCAGCTGATCCACGACGACAGCCTGACCTTTAAAGAGGACATCCAGAAAG
CCCAGGTGTCCGGCCAGGGCGATAGCCTGCACGAGCACATTGCCAATCTGGCCGGCAGCCCCGCCATTAA
GAAGGGCATCCTGCAGACAGTGAAGGTGGTGGACGAGCTCGTGAAAGTGATGGGCCGGCACAAGCCCGAG
AACATCGTGATCGAAATGGCCAGAGAGAACCAGACCACCCAGAAGGGACAGAAGAACAGCCGCGAGAGAA
TGAAGCGGATCGAAGAGGGCATCAAAGAGCTGGGCAGCCAGATCCTGAAAGAACACCCCGTGGAAAACAC
CCAGCTGCAGAACGAGAAGCTGTACCTGTACTACCTGCAGAATGGGCGGGATATGTACGTGGACCAGGAA
CTGGACATCAACCGGCTGTCCGACTACGATGTGGACCATATCGTGCCTCAGAGCTTTCTGAAGGACGACT
CCATCGACAACAAGGTGCTGACCAGAAGCGACAAGAACCGGGGCAAGAGCGACAACGTGCCCTCCGAAGA
GGTCGTGAAGAAGATGAAGAACTACTGGCGGCAGCTGCTGAACGCCAAGCTGATTACCCAGAGAAAGTTC
GACAATCTGACCAAGGCCGAGAGAGGCGGCCTGAGCGAACTGGATAAGGCCGGCTTCATCAAGAGACAGC
TGGTGGAAACCCGGCAGATCACAAAGCACGTGGCACAGATCCTGGACTCCCGGATGAACACTAAGTACGA
CGAGAATGACAAGCTGATCCGGGAAGTGAAAGTGATCACCCTGAAGTCCAAGCTGGTGTCCGATTTCCGG
AAGGATTTCCAGTTTTACAAAGTGCGCGAGATCAACAACTACCACCACGCCCACGACGCCTACCTGAACG
CCGTCGTGGGAACCGCCCTGATCAAAAAGTACCCTAAGCTGGAAAGCGAGTTCGTGTACGGCGACTACAA
GGTGTACGACGTGCGGAAGATGATCGCCAAGAGCGAGCAGGAAATCGGCAAGGCTACCGCCAAGTACTTC
TTCTACAGCAACATCATGAACTTTTTCAAGACCGAGATTACCCTGGCCAACGGCGAGATCCGGAAGCGGC
CTCTGATCGAGACAAACGGCGAAACCGGGGAGATCGTGTGGGATAAGGGCCGGGATTTTGCCACCGTGCG
GAAAGTGCTGAGCATGCCCCAAGTGAATATCGTGAAAAAGACCGAGGTGCAGACAGGCGGCTTCAGCAAA
GAGTCTATCCTGCCCAAGAGGAACAGCGATAAGCTGATCGCCAGAAAGAAGGACTGGGACCCTAAGAAGT
ACGGCGGCTTCGACAGCCCCACCGTGGCCTATTCTGTGCTGGTGGTGGCCAAAGTGGAAAAGGGCAAGTC
CAAGAAACTGAAGAGTGTGAAAGAGCTGCTGGGGATCACCATCATGGAAAGAAGCAGCTTCGAGAAGAAT
CCCATCGACTTTCTGGAAGCCAAGGGCTACAAAGAAGTGAAAAAGGACCTGATCATCAAGCTGCCTAAGT
ACTCCCTGTTCGAGCTGGAAAACGGCCGGAAGAGAATGCTGGCCTCTGCCGGCGAACTGCAGAAGGGAAA
CGAACTGGCCCTGCCCTCCAAATATGTGAACTTCCTGTACCTGGCCAGCCACTATGAGAAGCTGAAGGGC
TCCCCCGAGGATAATGAGCAGAAACAGCTGTTTGTGGAACAGCACAAGCACTACCTGGACGAGATCATCG
AGCAGATCAGCGAGTTCTCCAAGAGAGTGATCCTGGCCGACGCTAATCTGGACAAAGTGCTGTCCGCCTA
CAACAAGCACCGGGATAAGCCCATCAGAGAGCAGGCCGAGAATATCATCCACCTGTTTACCCTGACCAAT
CTGGGAGCCCCTGCCGCCTTCAAGTACTTTGACACCACCATCGACCGGAAGAGGTACACCAGCACCAAAG
AGGTGCTGGACGCCACCCTGATCCACCAGAGCATCACCGGCCTGTACGAGACACGGATCGACCTGTCTCA
GCTGGGAGGCGACAAAAGGCCGGCGGCCACGAAAAAGGCCGGCCAGGCAAAAAAGAAAAAGGAATTCGGC
AGTGGAGAGGGCAGAGGAAGTCTGCTAACATGCGGTGACGTCGAGGAGAATCCTGGCCCAATGACCGAGT
ACAAGCCCACGGTGCGCCTCGCCACCCGCGACGACGTCCCCAGGGCCGTACGCACCCTCGCCGCCGCGTT
CGCCGACTACCCCGCCACGCGCCACACCGTCGATCCGGACCGCCACATCGAGCGGGTCACCGAGCTGCAA
GAACTCTTCCTCACGCGCGTCGGGCTCGACATCGGCAAGGTGTGGGTCGCGGACGACGGCGCCGCGGTGG
CGGTCTGGACCACGCCGGAGAGCGTCGAAGCGGGGGCGGTGTTCGCCGAGATCGGCCCGCGCATGGCCGA
GTTGAGCGGTTCCCGGCTGGCCGCGCAGCAACAGATGGAAGGCCTCCTGGCGCCGCACCGGCCCAAGGAG
CCCGCGTGGTTCCTGGCCACCGTCGGAGTCTCGCCCGACCACCAGGGCAAGGGTCTGGGCAGCGCCGTCG
TGCTCCCCGGAGTGGAGGCGGCCGAGCGCGCCGGGGTGCCCGCCTTCCTGGAGACCTCCGCGCCCCGCAA
CCTCCCCTTCTACGAGCGGCTCGGCTTCACCGTCACCGCCGACGTCGAGGTGCCCGAAGGACCGCGCACC
TGGTGCATGACCCGCAAGCCCGGTGCCTGAGAATTCTAACTAGAGCTCGCTGATCAGCCTCGACTGTGCC
TTCTAGTTGCCAGCCATCTGTTGTTTGCCCCTCCCCCGTGCCTTCCTTGACCCTGGAAGGTGCCACTCCC
ACTGTCCTTTCCTAATAAAATGAGGAAATTGCATCGCATTGTCTGAGTAGGTGTCATTCTATTCTGGGGG
GTGGGGTGGGGCAGGACAGCAAGGGGGAGGATTGGGAAGAGAATAGCAGGCATGCTGGGGAGCGGCCGCA
GGAACCCCTAGTGATGGAGTTGGCCACTCCCTCTCTGCGCGCTCGCTCGCTCACTGAGGCCGGGCGACCA
AAGGTCGCCCGACGCCCGGGCTTTGCCCGGGCGGCCTCAGTGAGCGAGCGAGCGCGCAGCTGCCTGCAGG
GGCGCCTGATGCGGTATTTTCTCCTTACGCATCTGTGCGGTATTTCACACCGCATA
[95 nt withheld, positions 6637-6731]
T
[46 nt withheld, positions 6733-6778]
C
[141 nt withheld, positions 6780-6920]
CCTTTGACGTTGGAGTCCACGTTCTTT
[37 nt withheld, positions 6948-6984]
ACTCTATCTCGGGCTATTCTTTTGATTTATAAGGGATTTTGCCGATTTCGGTCTATTGGTTAAAAAATGA
GCTGATTTAACAAAAATTTAACGCGAATTTTAACAAAATATTAACGTTTACAATTTTATGGTGCACTCTC
AGTACAATCTGCTCTGATGCCGCATAGTTAAGCCAGCCCCGACACCCGCCAACACCCGCTGACGCGCCCT
GACGGGCTTGTCTGCTCCCGGCATCCGCTTACAGACAAGCTGTGACCGTCTCCGGGAGCTGCATGTGTCA
GAGGTTTTCACCGTCATCACCGAAACGCGCGAGACGAAAGGGCCTCGTGATACGCCTATTTTTATAGGTT
AATGTCATGATAATAATGGTTTCTTAGACGTCAGGTGGCACTTTTCGGGGAAATGTGCGCGGAACCCCTA
TTTGTTTATTTTTCTAAATACATTCAAATATGTATCCGCTCATGAGACAATAACCCTGATAAATGCTTCA
ATAATATTGAAAAAGGAAGAGTATGAGTATTCAACATTTCCGTGTCGCCCTTATTCCCTTTTTTGCGGCA
TTTTGCCTTCCTGTTTTTGCTCACCCAGAAACGCTGGTGAAAGTAAAAGATGCTGAAGATCAGTTGGGTG
CACGAGTGGGTTACATCGAACTGGATCTCAACAGCGGTAAGATCCTTGAGAGTTTTCGCCCCGAAGAACG
TTTTCCAATGATGAGCACTTTTAAAGTTCTGCTATGTGGCGCGGTATTATCCCGTATTGACGCCGGGCAA
GAGCAACTCGGTCGCCGCATACACTATTCTCAGAATGACTTGGTTGAGTACTCACCAGTCACAGAAAAGC
ATCTTACGGATGGCATGACAGTAAGAGAATTATGCAGTGCTGCCATAACCATGAGTGATAACACTGCGGC
CAACTTACTTCTGACAACGATCGGAGGACCGAAGGAGCTAACCGCTTTTTTGCACAACATGGGGGATCAT
GTAACTCGCCTTGATCGTTGGGAACCGGAGCTGAATGAAGCCATACCAAACGACGAGCGTGACACCACGA
TGCCTGTAGCAATGGCAACAACGTTGCGCAAACTATTAACTGGCGAACTACTTACTCTAGCTTCCCGGCA
ACAATTAATAGACTGGATGGAGGCGGATAAAGTTGCAGGACCACTTCTGCGCTCGGCCCTTCCGGCTGGC
TGGTTTATTGCTGATAAATCTGGAGCCGGTGAGCGTGGAAGCCGCGGTATCATTGCAGCACTGGGGCCAG
ATGGTAAGCCCTCCCGTATCGTAGTTATCTACACGACGGGGAGTCAGGCAACTATGGATGAACGAAATAG
ACAGATCGCTGAGATAGGTGCCTCACTGATTAAGCATTGGTAACTGTCAGACCAAGTTTACTCATATATA
CTTTAGATTGATTTAAAACTTCATTTTTAATTTAAAAGGATCTAGGTGAAGATCCTTTTTGATAATCTCA
TGACCAAAATCCCTTAACGTGAGTTTTCGTTCCACTGAGCGTCAGACCCCGTAGAAAAGATCAAAGGATC
TTCTTGAGATCCTTTTTTTCTGCGCGTAATCTGCTGCTTGCAAACAAAAAAACCACCGCTACCAGCGGTG
GTTTGTTTGCCGGATCAAGAGCTACCAACTCTTTTTCCGAAGGTAACTGGCTTCAGCAGAGCGCAGATAC
CAAATACTGTTCTTCTAGTGTAGCCGTAGTTAGGCCACCACTTCAAGAACTCTGTAGCACCGCCTACATA
CCTCGCTCTGCTAATCCTGTTACCAGTGGCTGCTGCCAGTGGCGATAAGTCGTGTCTTACCGGGTTGGAC
TCAAGACGATAGTTACCGGATAAGGCGCAGCGGTCGGGCTGAACGGGGGGTTCGTGCACACAGCCCAGCT
TGGAGCGAACGACCTACACCGAACTGAGATACCTACAGCGTGAGCTATGAGAAAGCGCCACGCTTCCCGA
AGGGAGAAAGGCGGACAGGTATCCGGTAAGCGGCAGGGTCGGAACAGGAGAGCGCACGAGGGAGCTTCCA
GGGGGAAACGCCTGGTATCTTTATAGTCCTGTCGGGTTTCGCCACCTCTGACTTGAGCGTCGATTTTTGT
GATGCTCGTCAGGGGGGCGGAGCCTATGGAAAAACGCCAGCAACGCGGCCTTTTTACGGTTCCTGGCCTT
TTGCTGGCCTTTTGCTCACATGT
Features (pLannotate 1.2.2; 19 found; start..end, strand, type, name):
      1..241     +  promoter       U6 promoter: RNA polymerase III promoter for human U6 snRNA
    271..346     +  misc_RNA       gRNA scaffold: guide RNA scaffold for the Streptococcus pyogenes CRISPR/Cas9 system
    353..396     +  misc_RNA       gRNA scaffold (fragment): guide RNA scaffold for the Streptococcus pyogenes CRISPR/Cas9 system
    443..728     +  enhancer       CMV enhancer: human cytomegalovirus immediate early enhancer; contains an 18-bp deletion relative to the standard CMV enhancer
    730..1007    +  promoter       chicken β-actin promoter: No description available
   1008..1235    +  intron         hybrid intron: hybrid between chicken β-actin (CBA) and minute virus of mice (MMV) introns (Gray et al., 2011)
   1373..2974    +  CDS            Cas9(N): N-terminal portion of Streptococcus pyogenes Cas9 (Zetsche et al., 2015)
   2975..5473    +  CDS            Cas9(C): C-terminal portion of Streptococcus pyogenes Cas9 (Zetsche et al., 2015)
   5474..5521    +  CDS            nucleoplasmin NLS: bipartite nuclear localization signal from nucleoplasmin
   5591..6190    +  CDS            PuroR (fragment): puromycin N-acetyltransferase; pac from Streptomyces; confers resistance to puromycin
   6224..6335    +  polyA_signal   bGH poly(A) signal: bovine growth hormone polyadenylation signal
   6440..6580    +  repeat_region  AAV2 ITR: inverted terminal repeat of adeno-associated virus serotype 2 inverted
   6585..6636    -  misc_feature   bom (fragment): basis of mobility region from pBR322
   6655..7110    +  rep_origin     f1 ori (sequence partly withheld): f1 bacteriophage origin of replication; arrow indicates direction of (+) strand synthesis
   7111..7160    -  misc_feature   bom (fragment): basis of mobility region from pBR322
   7262..7297    -  CDS            rop (fragment): Rop protein, which maintains plasmids at low copy number; rop
   7392..7496    +  promoter       AmpR promoter: bla
   7497..8357    +  CDS            AmpR: β-lactamase; bla; confers resistance to ampicillin, carbenicillin, and related antibiotics
   8528..9116    +  rep_origin     ori: high-copy-number ColE1/pMB1/pBR322/pUC origin of replication
