[The description below was written by a language model from this plasmid's Addgene catalogue record and pLannotate feature annotations shown in this document.]
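Description:
pSpCas9(BB)-2A-Puro-V2.0-sgHsTNRC6C_AH is a 9.2 kb all-in-one CRISPR/Cas9 plasmid for mammalian cells, carrying both a Streptococcus pyogenes Cas9 expression cassette and a single guide RNA that, judging by the insert name, is directed against human TNRC6C. The catalogue lists the backbone as unknown, but the plasmid name and feature layout match the pSpCas9(BB)-2A-Puro design. It is propagated in E. coli as a high-copy plasmid through a ColE1/pUC-type origin with ampicillin selection (AmpR under its own bla promoter). An f1 origin is also present, along with small annotated fragments of bom and rop that appear to be backbone remnants.

The guide is transcribed by RNA polymerase III from the human U6 promoter. The short unannotated gap between this promoter and the S. pyogenes gRNA scaffold is where the targeting spacer would sit, and a partial second scaffold fragment follows. Downstream, a hybrid promoter made of the CMV enhancer, the chicken β-actin promoter and a hybrid intron drives Cas9, which is annotated as contiguous N- and C-terminal portions that together make up the full-length coding sequence, fused to a nucleoplasmin nuclear localization signal. The puromycin N-acetyltransferase gene follows. According to the plasmid name it is linked through a 2A self-cleaving peptide, which is not separately annotated, so nuclease and resistance marker would be produced from one transcript ending at the bGH polyadenylation signal.

A single AAV2 ITR lies after the cassette; with only one repeat annotated, the table does not indicate a packageable AAV genome. The construct is suited to transfection and puromycin enrichment of cells for Cas9-mediated editing or knockout of TNRC6C. The sequence is depositor-supplied and may be theoretical.
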