Addgene plasmid #148858: pSpCas9(BB)-2A-Puro-V2.0-sgHsTNRC6C_AH
Purpose: Mammalian Expression of HsTNRc6C-sgRNA
Depositing lab: Elisa Izaurralde. Depositing organization: Max Planck Institute for Developmental Biology.
Backbone
  Vector backbone: Unknown
  Vector type: Mammalian Expression, CRISPR
Growth in bacteria
  Bacterial resistance: Ampicillin, 100 μg/mL
  Growth temperature: 37°C
  Growth strain: NEB Stable
  Copy number: High Copy
Gene/Insert
  Gene/Insert name: HsTNRc6C-sgRNA
  Species: S.pyogenes
  Cloning method: Unknown
Terms and licenses: Academic/Nonprofit Terms; Industry Terms: Not Available to Industry
Depositor comments: Plasmids from this collection were made available to the research community and donated after the lab closed. Please note that the sequence provided by the depositing laboratory may be theoretical/predicted or based on Sanger sequencing results. There may be discrepancies between sequencing results obtained by Addgene and the depositor sequence. If an Addgene verified sequence is not available, please contact before placing your order to request that our lab fully sequence the plasmid.
How to cite: pSpCas9(BB)-2A-Puro-V2.0-sgHsTNRC6C_AH was a gift from Elisa Izaurralde (Addgene plasmid # 148858 ; http://n2t.net/addgene:148858 ; RRID:Addgene_148858)
